>Addgene plasmid #227876 | pcDNA 3.3 N-MYC FLNA | addgene full sequence | sequence record 477316 | Addgene NGS Result
GTTAGGCGTTTTGCGCTGCTTCGCGATGTACGGGCCAGATATACGCGTTGACATTGATTATTGACTAGTT
ATTAATAGTAATCAATTACGGGGTCATTAGTTCATAGCCCATATATGGAGTTCCGCGTTACATAACTTAC
GGTAAATGGCCCGCCTGGCTGACCGCCCAACGACCCCCGCCCATTGACGTCAATAATGACGTATGTTCCC
ATAGTAACGCCAATAGGGACTTTCCATTGACGTCAATGGGTGGAGTATTTACGGTAAACTGCCCACTTGG
CAGTACATCAAGTGTATCATATGCCAAGTACGCCCCCTATTGACGTCAATGACGGTAAATGGCCCGCCTG
GCATTATGCCCAGTACATGACCTTATGGGACTTTCCTACTTGGCAGTACATCTACGTATTAGTCATCGCT
ATTACCATGGTGATGCGGTTTTGGCAGTACATCAATGGGCGTGGATAGCGGTTTGACTCACGGGGATTTC
CAAGTCTCCACCCCATTGACGTCAATGGGAGTTTGTTTTGGCACCAAAATCAACGGGACTTTCCAAAATG
TCGTAACAACTCCGCCCCATTGACGCAAATGGGCGGTAGGCGTGTACGGTGGGAGGTCTATATAAGCAGA
GCTCGTTTAGTGAACCGTCAGATCGCCTGGAGACGCCATCCACGCTGTTTTGACCTCCATAGAAGACACC
GGGACCGATCCAGCCTCCGGACTGAGCTCCTTAAGGTTAACGCCACCATGGAACAAAAACTCATCTCAGA
AGAGGATCTGTCTAGAGAATTCGGATCCATGAGTAGCTCTCACTCCCGCTGTGGCCAGAGTGCGGCGGTT
GCGTCTCCGGGAGGCAGTATCGATTCACGGGACGCGGAGATGCCGGCTACCGAAAAAGACCTAGCAGAAG
ATGCACCGTGGAAGAAAATTCAGCAGAACACATTCACCCGCTGGTGCAATGAGCACCTTAAGTGCGTAAG
CAAGCGCATCGCCAATCTGCAGACGGACCTGAGCGATGGGTTGCGGCTCATCGCGCTGCTCGAGGTACTC
AGCCAGAAGAAAATGCACCGCAAGCACAACCAAAGACCCACTTTCCGCCAGATGCAGCTCGAAAATGTGT
CGGTGGCGCTTGAATTCCTGGACCGTGAGAGCATCAAGCTCGTGTCCATAGACAGCAAGGCTATTGTGGA
TGGAAATCTGAAGCTGATCTTAGGCCTCATCTGGACCCTGATCCTGCACTATTCCATCTCAATGCCCATG
TGGGATGAGGAAGAGGATGAGGAGGCCAAGAAGCAAACACCCAAGCAGAGGCTTCTAGGCTGGATTCAGA
ACAAGCTACCACAGCTTCCCATTACCAACTTCAGTCGAGACTGGCAGAGTGGCCGGGCCCTGGGTGCTCT
TGTTGATAGCTGTGCCCCAGGCCTATGTCCTGACTGGGACTCCTGGGATGCTAGTAAGCCTGTGAACAAT
GCACGGGAAGCCATGCAGCAGGCTGATGACTGGCTAGGCATTCCTCAGGTGATTACCCCAGAAGAAATTG
TGGACCCCAATGTAGATGAGCATTCTGTTATGACCTACCTGTCTCAGTTTCCCAAGGCCAAGCTGAAGCC
AGGGGCTCCTCTTCGGCCCAAACTGAACCCGAAGAAAGCCCGAGCCTATGGGCCAGGCATCGAGCCTACA
GGCAATATGGTGAAGAAGAGAGCAGAATTCACTGTGGAGACCCGAAGTGCTGGACAGGGAGAAGTGCTTG
TATATGTGGAGGACCCAGCTGGACACCAGGAAGAGGCAAAAGTGACTGCCAATAATGACAAGAACCGTAC
TTTCTCTGTCTGGTATGTCCCTGAAGTGACAGGGACTCATAAGGTGACTGTGCTCTTTGCTGGCCAACAT
ATTGCCAAGAGCCCCTTTGAGGTGTATGTGGACAAGTCACAGGGTGATGCCAGCAAAGTGACTGCCCAGG
GCCCTGGTCTGGAGCCCAGTGGCAATATTGCCAACAAGACTACCTACTTTGAGATCTTCACTGCAGGAGC
TGGCATGGGTGAGGTGGAAGTTGTCATCCAGGACCCTACAGGACAGAAAGGCACAGTGGAACCTCAGCTG
GAGGCCAGGGGTGACAGCACCTATCGCTGTAGCTATCAGCCCACCATGGAGGGTGTCCATACAGTACATG
TCACCTTCGCCGGTGTTCCCATCCCTCGTAGCCCCTACACTGTCACTGTTGGCCAAGCCTGTAACCCAGC
TGCCTGCCGGGCTATTGGTAGAGGCCTTCAGCCCAAGGGTGTTCGAGTGAAGGAAACAGCCGACTTCAAG
GTGTACACAAAGGGCGCTGGCAGTGGGGAGCTAAAGGTCACTGTAAAGGGTCCCAAGGGTGAGGAGCGTG
TAAAGCAGAAGGACTTAGGGGATGGTGTGTATGGCTTTGAATATTACCCTACAATCCCTGGCACATACAC
TGTCACCATCACATGGGGTGGCCAGAACATTGGTCGAAGTCCGTTTGAGGTGAAGGTAGGCACTGAGTGT
GGCAATCAGAAAGTTCGGGCATGGGGTCCTGGCCTGGAAGGAGGCATTGTTGGCAAGTCAGCAGACTTCG
TAGTAGAGGCCATTGGTGATGATGTGGGCACCTTGGGTTTCTCTGTGGAAGGTCCATCACAGGCAAAGAT
TGAATGTGACGACAAGGGTGATGGCTCCTGTGATGTGCGCTATTGGCCCCAGGAGGCTGGCGAGTATGCT
GTTCATGTGCTGTGTAACAGTGAGGATATCCGTCTCAGTCCTTTCATGGCTGACATCCGTGAGGCACCCC
AGGATTTTCACCCAGACAGGGTGAAGGCACGTGGGCCTGGATTGGAGAAGACTGGTGTGGCTGTCAACAA
GCCAGCAGAGTTCACAGTTGATGCCAAGCATGCTGGGAAGGCTCCTCTTCGAGTTCAAGTTCAGGACAAT
GAGGGCTGCTCTGTGGAAGCGACAGTCAAGGACAATGGCAATGGTACTTACAGCTGTTCTTATGTGCCCA
GAAAGCCAGTGAAGCACACAGCCATGGTTTCTTGGGGAGGTGTCAGCATCCCCAACAGTCCTTTCCGGGT
GAATGTGGGAGCTGGCAGCCATCCAAACAAAGTCAAGGTGTATGGTCCAGGAGTGGCCAAGACTGGGCTC
AAGGCCCATGAACCTACCTACTTTACTGTGGATTGTACTGAAGCTGGCCAGGGAGATGTCAGCATTGGTA
TCAAGTGTGCCCCTGGAGTAGTGGGCCCCACTGAGGCTGATATTGACTTTGATATCATCCGCAATGACAA
TGACACCTTCACTGTAAAATACACACCCTGTGGGGCTGGCAGCTATACCATCATGGTCCTTTTTGCTGAC
CAGGCCACACCCACCAGCCCCATCAGAGTCAAAGTGGAGCCTTCTCATGATGCCAGCAAGGTGAAGGCTG
AGGGTCCTGGCCTAAATCGCACTGGTGTTGAACTTGGCAAACCCACCCATTTCACAGTCAATGCTAAAAC
TGCTGGGAAAGGCAAGCTGGATGTCCAATTCTCAGGACTGGCTAAGGGAGATGCAGTACGGGATGTGGAC
ATCATTGACCACCATGATAATACCTACACAGTCAAGTACATTCCTGTGCAGCAGGGCCCAGTAGGTGTCA
ATGTCACTTATGGAGGAGATCACATCCCCAAGAGTCCATTTTCAGTGGGAGTATCTCCAAGCCTGGATCT
CAGCAAAATCAAGGTGTCTGGCCTTGGTGACAAAGTGGACGTTGGCAAAGATCAAGAGTTCACAGTAAAG
TCAAAGGGTGCAGGTGGTCAAGGCAAAGTAGCATCCAAGATTGTGAGTCCCTCAGGTGCAGCGGTACCCT
GCAAGGTAGAGCCAGGCCTGGGAGCTGACAACAGCGTGGTACGTTTTGTGCCCCGTGAAGAGGGGCCCTA
TGAGGTGGAAGTGACCTATGATGGTGTGCCTGTACCTGGCAGTCCCTTTCCACTAGAAGCTGTGGCCCCC
ACCAAACCCAGCAAGGTGAAGGCGTTTGGACCAGGGCTACAGGGGGGCAATGCAGGCTCCCCTGCCCGCT
TCACCATTGATACAAAGGGTGCTGGCACTGGTGGCCTGGGCCTGACAGTGGAAGGCCCCTGTGAAGCACA
GCTTGAGTGCCTAGACAACGGGGATGGTACATGCTCTGTGTCTTATGTACCCACTGAGCCTGGGGACTAC
AACATCAACATCCTTTTTGCTGACACCCACATTCCTGGATCCCCATTCAAGGCCCATGTGGCTCCTTGTT
TTGATGCATCCAAGGTGAAGTGCTCAGGCCCTGGGCTGGAGCGGGCTACTGCTGGTGAGGTAGGGCAGTT
CCAAGTGGACTGTTCAAGTGCTGGCAGTGCTGAGTTGACGATTGAGATCTGCTCTGAGGCAGGACTGCCA
GCTGAAGTATACATTCAAGACCATGGTGATGGCACACACACCATTACCTATATTCCTCTCTGTCCTGGGG
CTTACACTGTTACCATCAAGTATGGCGGCCAGCCTGTGCCCAACTTCCCCAGCAAGCTACAGGTGGAACC
TGCTGTAGATACCTCAGGTGTACAGTGCTATGGGCCTGGGATTGAAGGTCAAGGTGTCTTCCGAGAGGCA
ACCACTGAGTTCAGTGTGGATGCCCGGGCTCTTACACAGACTGGAGGGCCACATGTCAAGGCTCGAGTGG
CCAACCCCTCAGGCAATCTGACAGATACCTATGTGCAAGACTGTGGGGATGGCACATACAAAGTGGAATA
CACTCCATATGAGGAAGGAGTACACTCTGTGGATGTGACTTATGATGGCAGCCCTGTGCCCAGCAGCCCC
TTCCAGGTGCCTGTAACAGAGGGCTGTGACCCCTCCCGGGTGCGTGTCCATGGACCAGGCATCCAAAGTG
GTACCACCAACAAACCCAACAAGTTCACAGTAGAAACCAGGGGAGCTGGCACAGGTGGCCTGGGCTTGGC
TGTTGAGGGTCCCTCAGAGGCCAAGATGTCTTGTATGGATAATAAAGATGGCAGCTGCTCAGTAGAATAC
ATCCCCTATGAAGCTGGAACCTATAGCCTTAATGTCACTTATGGTGGTCACCAAGTGCCAGGTAGTCCCT
TCAAGGTCCCTGTACATGATGTGACAGATGCATCTAAAGTCAAGTGTTCTGGACCTGGCCTAAGCCCAGG
CATGGTCCGTGCCAACCTCCCTCAGTCCTTTCAGGTGGACACAAGCAAAGCTGGAGTTGCCCCACTGCAG
GTCAAAGTGCAGGGGCCCAAAGGCCTGGTGGAGCCAGTGGATGTAGTGGACAATGCTGATGGTACTCAGA
CTGTCAACTATGTGCCCAGCCGAGAAGGGTCCTATAGCATTTCTGTGCTGTATGGTGAAGAAGAAGTGCC
ACGGAGCCCCTTCAAGGTCAAGGTGCTGCCTACACATGATGCCAGTAAGGTGAAGGCCAGTGGACCTGGA
CTCAACACCACTGGTGTACCTGCTAGCCTGCCTGTGGAGTTCACCATTGATGCCAAGGATGCTGGGGAGG
GTCTGTTGGCTGTCCAGATTACGGATCCTGAAGGCAAGCCCAAGAAGACACACATTCAAGATAATCATGA
TGGCACATACACGGTGGCTTATGTGCCAGATGTGCCAGGCCGGTACACAATCCTCATCAAGTATGGTGGT
GATGAGATTCCCTTTTCCCCGTACCGTGTCCGGGCTGTGCCCACTGGGGATGCCAGCAAGTGCACAGTCA
CAGGTGCTGGCATTGGCCCCACCATCCAGATTGGGGAGGAGACGGTGATTACTGTGGACACAAAAGCAGC
AGGCAAAGGCAAAGTGACTTGTACTGTGTGCACACCTGATGGCTCAGAGGTAGACGTGGACGTGGTGGAG
AATGAGGATGGCACCTTTGACATCTTCTACACAGCTCCCCAACCGGGCAAATATGTCATCTGTGTGCGCT
TCGGTGGCGAGCATGTGCCCAACAGCCCCTTCCAAGTTACAGCTTTGGCTGGGGACCAACCAACAGTGCA
GACCCCATTAAGGTCTCAGCAGCTGGCTCCACAGTATAACTATCCTCAGGGTAGCCAGCAAACCTGGATT
CCAGAGAGGCCCATGGTGGGCGTTAATGGGCTGGATGTGACCAGCCTGAGGCCCTTTGATCTTGTCATCC
CCTTCACTATCAAGAAGGGGGAGATCACTGGGGAAGTTCGAATGCCCTCAGGCAAGGTGGCCCAGCCTTC
CATTACTGATAACAAAGATGGCACTGTTACTGTACGTTACTCACCCAGTGAAGCTGGCCTGCATGAAATG
GACATTCGCTATGACAATATGCATATCCCAGGAAGCCCTCTGCAGTTCTATGTTGATTATGTCAACTGTG
GCCACATCACTGCTTATGGTCCTGGCCTTACCCATGGAGTGGTCAACAAACCTGCCACCTTCACTGTCAA
CACCAAGGATGCAGGAGAGGGGGGCTTGTCTCTGGCCATTGAGGGTCCATCTAAAGCAGAAATCAGTTGC
ACTGACAACCAGGATGGAACATGCAGTGTCTCTTACCTGCCTGTACTGCCTGGTGACTATAGCATCCTAG
TTAAGTACAATGATCAACACATCCCAGGCAGTCCCTTTACTGCCAGAGTAACAGGTGACGATTCCATGCG
TATGTCCCACCTAAAGGTGGGTTCTGCTGCTGATATCCCCATCAATATCTCAGAAACAGACCTTAGCCTA
CTCACAGCCACTGTGGTGCCACCTTCGGGTCGAGAGGAACCCTGTCTGCTGAAACGTTTGCGAAATGGCC
ACGTGGGGATTTCCTTCGTGCCCAAGGAGACAGGGGAGCACCTGGTACATGTGAAGAAGAATGGCCAGCA
TGTGGCAAGCAGTCCCATCCCAGTAGTGATCAGCCAGTCGGAGATAGGTGATGCCAGCCGTGTGAGGGTC
TCTGGTCAAGGTCTTCATGAAGGTCATACCTTTGAGCCTGCAGAGTTTATTATTGACACCAGAGATGCAG
GCTACGGTGGGCTTAGTCTGTCCATTGAGGGCCCTAGCAAAGTAGACATCAACACAGAGGATCTGGAGGA
TGGCACATGCAGGGTCACCTACTGTCCCACAGAGCCTGGAAACTACATTATAAACATCAAATTTGCTGAC
CAGCATGTGCCTGGCAGTCCCTTTTCTGTGAAGGTGACAGGTGAGGGCCGGGTGAAAGAGAGTATCACAC
GCAGGCGACGTGCCCCTTCTGTGGCCAATATTGGCAGTCATTGTGACCTCAGCCTGAAGATTCCTGAAAT
TAGCATCCAAGATATGACAGCCCAGGTGACCAGCCCATCAGGCAAGACCCATGAGGCAGAGATCGTAGAA
GGAGAGAACCATACTTACTGTATCCGATTTGTGCCTGCTGAGATGGGAATGCATACAGTCAGTGTCAAGT
ACAAGGGCCAGCATGTACCTGGGAGCCCCTTCCAGTTCACTGTGGGGCCTCTGGGGGAAGGGGGTGCTCA
CAAGGTCCGTGCTGGAGGCCCTGGCCTAGAGAGGGCTGAAGTTGGAGTGCCAGCGGAGTTCGGCATTTGG
ACTAGGGAAGCTGGCGCTGGAGGCCTGGCCATTGCTGTTGAAGGCCCCAGCAAGGCTGAGATCTCTTTCG
AGGACCGAAAGGATGGCTCCTGTGGTGTGGCCTACGTAGTTCAGGAGCCAGGTGACTATGAGGTCTCAGT
CAAGTTCAACGAGGAGCACATACCTGATAGCCCCTTCGTGGTGCCTGTGGCTTCTCCGTCTGGTGACGCC
CGCCGCCTTACTGTTTCTAGTCTTCAGGAGTCAGGGTTAAAGGTCAACCAGCCAGCATCTTTTGCAGTCA
GTCTGAATGGAGCCAAGGGGGCAATTGATGCCAAGGTGCACAGCCCCTCAGGAGCTCTGGAGGAGTGCTA
TGTCACAGAGATTGACCAAGATAAGTATGCTGTGCGTTTCATCCCACGAGAGAATGGCATCTACTTGATT
GATGTCAAGTTCAATGGTACTCACATTCCTGGAAGTCCCTTCAAGATCCGAGTTGGGGAGCCTGGGCATG
GAGGGGACCCAGGCTTAGTGTCCGCCTATGGAGCAGGCCTGGAAGGTGGTGTCACAGGGAGCCCAGCAGA
GTTTATTGTGAACACAAGCAATGCAGGAGCTGGTGCCCTTTCGGTTACCATTGATGGCCCCTCCAAGGTG
AAGATGGATTGCCAGGAGTGCCCCGAGGGCTATCGTGTCACCTATACCCCCATGGCACCTGGCAGCTACC
TCATCTCCATCAAGTATGGTGGCCCCTATCACATTGGTGGAAGTCCCTTTAAAGCCAAGGTCACAGGTCC
TCGTCTTGTAAGCAACCACAGCCTCCATGAGACATCATCTGTGTTTGTGGACTCTTTGACTAAAGTTGCC
ACGGTTCCCCAGCATGCAACCTCAGGCCCAGGTCCTGCTGATGTCAGCAAGGTAGTAGCCAAAGGCCTGG
GGCTAAGCAAGGCTTATGTAGGCCAGAAGAGCAACTTCACAGTAGATTGCAGCAAAGCAGGTAACAACAT
GCTGCTGGTGGGCGTGCATGGCCCAAGGACACCCTGTGAAGAGATCCTGGTGAAACACATGGGCAGCCGC
CTCTATAGTGTCTCTTACCTGCTCAAGGACAAAGGGGAGTACACACTGGTGGTCAAGTGGGGTGATGAGC
ATATCCCAGGCAGCCCATACCGCATTATGGTACCCCTCGAGCCATGGAAGCTTGATATCTAACTGACTGA
ACCGGTGGTACCAAACGGGGGAGGCTAACTGAAACACGGAAGGAGACAATACCGGAAGGAACCCGCGCTA
TGACGGCAATAAAAAGACAGAATAAAACGCACGGGTGTTGGGTCGTTTGTTCATAAACGCGGGGTTCGGT
CCCAGGGCTGGCACTCTGTCGATACCCCACCGAGACCCCATTGGGGCCAATACGCCCGCGTTTCTTCCTT
TTCCCCACCCCACCCCCCAAGTTCGGGTGAAGGCCCAGGGCTCGCAGCCAACGTCGGGGCGGCAGGCCCT
GCCATAGCAGATCTGCGCAGCTGGGGCTCTAGGGGGTATCCCC
[124 nt withheld, positions 9074-9197]
C
[91 nt withheld, positions 9199-9289]
A
[49 nt withheld, positions 9291-9339]
CCTTTGACGTTGGAGTCCACGTTCTTT
[37 nt withheld, positions 9367-9403]
ACCCTATCTCGGTCTATTCTTTTGATTTATAAGGGATTTTGCCGATTTCGGCCTATTGGTTAAAAAATGA
GCTGATTTAACAAAAATTTAACGCGAATTAATTCTGTGGAATGTGTGTCAGTTAGGGTGTGGAAAGTCCC
CAGGCTCCCCAGCAGGCAGAAGTATGCAAAGCATGCATCTCAATTAGTCAGCAACCAGGTGTGGAAAGTC
CCCAGGCTCCCCAGCAGGCAGAAGTATGCAAAGCATGCATCTCAATTAGTCAGCAACCATAGTCCCGCCC
CTAACTCCGCCCATCCCGCCCCTAACTCCGCCCAGTTCCGCCCATTCTCCGCCCCATGGCTGACTAATTT
TTTTTATTTATGCAGAGGCCGAGGCCGCCTCTGCCTCTGAGCTATTCCAGAAGTAGTGAGGAGGCTTTTT
TGGAGGCCTAGGCTTTTGCAAAAAGCTCCCGGGAGCTTGTATATCCATTTTCGGATCTGATCAAGAGACA
GGATGAGGATCGTTTCGCATGATTGAACAAGATGGATTGCACGCAGGTTCTCCGGCCGCTTGGGTGGAGA
GGCTATTCGGCTATGACTGGGCACAACAGACAATCGGCTGCTCTGATGCCGCCGTGTTCCGGCTGTCAGC
GCAGGGGCGCCCGGTTCTTTTTGTCAAGACCGACCTGTCCGGTGCCCTGAATGAACTGCAGGACGAGGCA
GCGCGGCTATCGTGGCTGGCCACGACGGGCGTTCCTTGCGCAGCTGTGCTCGACGTTGTCACTGAAGCGG
GAAGGGACTGGCTGCTATTGGGCGAAGTGCCGGGGCAGGATCTCCTGTCATCTCACCTTGCTCCTGCCGA
GAAAGTATCCATCATGGCTGATGCAATGCGGCGGCTGCATACGCTTGATCCGGCTACCTGCCCATTCGAC
CACCAAGCGAAACATCGCATCGAGCGAGCACGTACTCGGATGGAAGCCGGTCTTGTCGATCAGGATGATC
TGGACGAAGAGCATCAGGGGCTCGCGCCAGCCGAACTGTTCGCCAGGCTCAAGGCGCGCATGCCCGACGG
CGAGGATCTCGTCGTGACCCATGGCGATGCCTGCTTGCCGAATATCATGGTGGAAAATGGCCGCTTTTCT
GGATTCATCGACTGTGGCCGGCTGGGTGTGGCGGACCGCTATCAGGACATAGCGTTGGCTACCCGTGATA
TTGCTGAAGAGCTTGGCGGCGAATGGGCTGACCGCTTCCTCGTGCTTTACGGTATCGCCGCTCCCGATTC
GCAGCGCATCGCCTTCTATCGCCTTCTTGACGAGTTCTTCTGAGCGGGACTCTGGGGTTCGCGAAATGAC
CGACCAAGCGACGCCCAACCTGCCATCACGAGATTTCGATTCCACCGCCGCCTTCTATGAAAGGTTGGGC
TTCGGAATCGTTTTCCGGGACGCCGGCTGGATGATCCTCCAGCGCGGGGATCTCATGCTGGAGTTCTTCG
CCCACCCCAACTTGTTTATTGCAGCTTATAATGGTTACAAATAAAGCAATAGCATCACAAATTTCACAAA
TAAAGCATTTTTTTCACTGCATTCTAGTTGTGGTTTGTCCAAACTCATCAATGTATCTTATCATGTCTGT
ATACCGTCGACCTCTAGCTAGAGCTTGGCGTAATCATGGTCATAGCTGTTTCCTGTGTGAAATTGTTATC
CGCTCACAATTCCACACAACATACGAGCCGGAAGCATAAAGTGTAAAGCCTGGGGTGCCTAATGAGTGAG
CTAACTCACATTAATTGCGTTGCGCTCACTGCCCGCTTTCCAGTCGGGAAACCTGTCGTGCCAGCTGCAT
TAATGAATCGGCCAACGCGCGGGGAGAGGCGGTTTGCGTATTGGGCGCTCTTCCGCTTCCTCGCTCACTG
ACTCGCTGCGCTCGGTCGTTCGGCTGCGGCGAGCGGTATCAGCTCACTCAAAGGCGGTAATACGGTTATC
CACAGAATCAGGGGATAACGCAGGAAAGAACATGTGAGCAAAAGGCCAGCAAAAGGCCAGGAACCGTAAA
AAGGCCGCGTTGCTGGCGTTTTTCCATAGGCTCCGCCCCCCTGACGAGCATCACAAAAATCGACGCTCAA
GTCAGAGGTGGCGAAACCCGACAGGACTATAAAGATACCAGGCGTTTCCCCCTGGAAGCTCCCTCGTGCG
CTCTCCTGTTCCGACCCTGCCGCTTACCGGATACCTGTCCGCCTTTCTCCCTTCGGGAAGCGTGGCGCTT
TCTCATAGCTCACGCTGTAGGTATCTCAGTTCGGTGTAGGTCGTTCGCTCCAAGCTGGGCTGTGTGCACG
AACCCCCCGTTCAGCCCGACCGCTGCGCCTTATCCGGTAACTATCGTCTTGAGTCCAACCCGGTAAGACA
CGACTTATCGCCACTGGCAGCAGCCACTGGTAACAGGATTAGCAGAGCGAGGTATGTAGGCGGTGCTACA
GAGTTCTTGAAGTGGTGGCCTAACTACGGCTACACTAGAAGAACAGTATTTGGTATCTGCGCTCTGCTGA
AGCCAGTTACCTTCGGAAAAAGAGTTGGTAGCTCTTGATCCGGCAAACAAACCACCGCTGGTAGCGGTGG
TTTTTTTGTTTGCAAGCAGCAGATTACGCGCAGAAAAAAAGGATCTCAAGAAGATCCTTTGATCTTTTCT
ACGGGGTCTGACGCTCAGTGGAACGAAAACTCACGTTAAGGGATTTTGGTCATGAGATTATCAAAAAGGA
TCTTCACCTAGATCCTTTTAAATTAAAAATGAAGTTTTAAATCAATCTAAAGTATATATGAGTAAACTTG
GTCTGACAGTTACCAATGCTTAATCAGTGAGGCACCTATCTCAGCGATCTGTCTATTTCGTTCATCCATA
GTTGCCTGACTCCCCGTCGTGTAGATAACTACGATACGGGAGGGCTTACCATCTGGCCCCAGTGCTGCAA
TGATACCGCGAGACCCACGCTCACCGGCTCCAGATTTATCAGCAATAAACCAGCCAGCCGGAAGGGCCGA
GCGCAGAAGTGGTCCTGCAACTTTATCCGCCTCCATCCAGTCTATTAATTGTTGCCGGGAAGCTAGAGTA
AGTAGTTCGCCAGTTAATAGTTTGCGCAACGTTGTTGCCATTGCTACAGGCATCGTGGTGTCACGCTCGT
CGTTTGGTATGGCTTCATTCAGCTCCGGTTCCCAACGATCAAGGCGAGTTACATGATCCCCCATGTTGTG
CAAAAAAGCGGTTAGCTCCTTCGGTCCTCCGATCGTTGTCAGAAGTAAGTTGGCCGCAGTGTTATCACTC
ATGGTTATGGCAGCACTGCATAATTCTCTTACTGTCATGCCATCCGTAAGATGCTTTTCTGTGACTGGTG
AGTACTCAACCAAGTCATTCTGAGAATAGTGTATGCGGCGACCGAGTTGCTCTTGCCCGGCGTCAATACG
GGATAATACCGCGCCACATAGCAGAACTTTAAAAGTGCTCATCATTGGAAAACGTTCTTCGGGGCGAAAA
CTCTCAAGGATCTTACCGCTGTTGAGATCCAGTTCGATGTAACCCACTCGTGCACCCAACTGATCTTCAG
CATCTTTTACTTTCACCAGCGTTTCTGGGTGAGCAAAAACAGGAAGGCAAAATGCCGCAAAAAAGGGAAT
AAGGGCGACACGGAAATGTTGAATACTCATACTCTTCCTTTTTCAATATTATTGAAGCATTTATCAGGGT
TATTGTCTCATGAGCGGATACATATTTGAATGTATTTAGAAAAATAAACAAATAGGGGTTCCGCGCACAT
TTCCCCGAAAAGTGCCACCTGACGTCGACGGATCGGGAGATCTCCCGATCCCCTATGGTGCACTCTCAGT
ACAATCTGCTCTGATGCCGCATAGTTAAGCCAGTATCTGCTCCCTGCTTGTGTGTTGGAGGTCGCTGAGT
AGTGCGCGAGCAAAATTTAAGCTACAACAAGGCAAGGCTTGACCGACAATTGCATGAAGAATCTGCTTAG
G
Features (pLannotate 1.2.2; 17 found; start..end, strand, type, name):
     50..429     +  enhancer       CMV enhancer: human cytomegalovirus immediate early enhancer
    430..633     +  promoter       CMV promoter: human cytomegalovirus (CMV) immediate early promoter
    799..8715    +  CDS            Flna: FLNA_MOUSE - Also known as Fln, Fln1. Experimental evidence at protein level: Swiss-Prot protein existence level 1. Actin binding protein that promotes orthogonal branching of actin filaments and links actin filaments to membrane glycoproteins. Anchors various transmembrane proteins to the actin cytoskeleton and serves as a scaffold for a wide range of cytoplasmic signaling proteins (By similarity). Interaction with FLNB may allow neuroblast migration from the ventricular zone into the cortical plate. Tethers cell surface-localized furin, modulates its rate of internalization and directs its i
   8824..8872    +  polyA_signal   HSV TK poly(A) signal: herpes simplex virus thymidine kinase polyadenylation signal (Cole and Stacy, 1985)
   9074..9502    +  rep_origin     f1 ori (sequence partly withheld): f1 bacteriophage origin of replication; arrow indicates direction of (+) strand synthesis
   9516..9845    +  promoter       SV40 promoter: SV40 enhancer and early promoter
   9912..10703   +  CDS            neo: KKA2_KLEPN - Also known as kan, nptII. Experimental evidence at protein level: Swiss-Prot protein existence level 1. Resistance to kanamycin, neomycin, paromomycin, ribostamycin, butirosin and gentamicin B. From Klebsiella pneumoniae.
  10729..10887   +  CDS            ble (fragment): BLE_KLEPN - Experimental evidence at protein level: Swiss-Prot protein existence level 1. Binding protein with a strong affinity to the bleomycin family of antibiotics. Binds to CL990; an antimitotic-antibiotic compound. From Klebsiella pneumoniae.
  10882..11003   +  polyA_signal   SV40 poly(A) signal: SV40 polyadenylation signal
  11074..11096   -  protein_bind   lac operator (fragment): The lac repressor binds to the lac operator to inhibit transcription in E. coli. This inhibition can be relieved by adding lactose or isopropyl-β-D-thiogalactopyranoside (IPTG). lac repressor encoded by lacI
  11100..11130   -  promoter       lac promoter: promoter for the E. coli lac operon
  11145..11166   -  protein_bind   CAP binding site: CAP binding activates transcription in the presence of cAMP. E. coli catabolite activator protein
  11179..11271   -  CDS            lacI (fragment): lac repressor; lacI; The lac repressor binds to the lac operator to inhibit transcription in E. coli. This inhibition can be relieved by adding lactose or isopropyl-β-D-thiogalactopyranoside (IPTG).
  11454..12042   -  rep_origin     ori: high-copy-number ColE1/pMB1/pBR322/pUC origin of replication
  12213..13073   -  CDS            AmpR: β-lactamase; bla; confers resistance to ampicillin, carbenicillin, and related antibiotics
  13074..13178   -  promoter       AmpR promoter: bla
  13237..13289   -  misc_feature   bom (fragment): basis of mobility region from pBR322
