[The description below was written by a language model from this plasmid's Addgene catalogue record and pLannotate feature annotations shown in this document.]
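Description:
pcDNA 3.3 N-MYC FLNA is a mammalian expression plasmid of about 13.4 kb built on a pcDNA-type backbone and carrying mouse filamin A (Flna) with an N-terminal MYC epitope tag. It is propagated in E. coli as a high-copy plasmid through a ColE1/pUC-type origin, with selection by ampicillin through the bla (AmpR) gene and its own promoter. An f1 bacteriophage origin is also present, along with short remnants of lac regulatory sequence (lac promoter, operator and CAP site, plus a lacI fragment) and a bom fragment. These are backbone carry-overs rather than functional parts of the design.

The expression cassette uses the human cytomegalovirus immediate-early enhancer and promoter to drive strong constitutive transcription of the roughly 7.9 kb Flna open reading frame, which is terminated by the herpes simplex virus thymidine kinase polyadenylation signal. The MYC tag is listed in the catalogue record as fused to the N terminus of the insert but is not separately annotated in the feature table. It presumably lies in the interval between the promoter and the annotated Flna coding region. A second cassette places the neomycin phosphotransferase gene under the SV40 enhancer/early promoter with an SV40 poly(A) signal, allowing G418 selection of stably transfected mammalian cells. A small ble fragment follows it.

Filamin A is an actin-crosslinking protein that anchors transmembrane proteins to the cytoskeleton and scaffolds signalling proteins. The construct suits transient or stable overexpression of epitope-tagged filamin A in mammalian cells, with detection or immunoprecipitation through the MYC tag. It was deposited with a study of AMPK signalling and PDZD8, though the record does not state its specific role there.
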