Addgene plasmid #227876: pcDNA 3.3 N-MYC FLNA
Depositing lab: Sheng-cai Lin. Publication: AMPK targets PDZD8 to trigger carbon source shift from glucose to glutamine. Li M, Wang Y, Wei X, Cai WF, Wu J, Zhu M, Wang Y, Liu YH, Xiong J, Qu Q, Chen Y, Tian X, Yao L, Xie R, Li X, Chen S, Huang X, Zhang C, Xie C, Wu Y, Xu Z, Zhang B, Jiang B, Wang ZC, Li Q, Li G, Lin SY, Yu L, Piao HL, Deng X, Han J, Zhang CS, Lin SC. Cell Res. 2024 Jun 19. doi: 10.1038/s41422-024-00985-6. PubMed 38898113.
Backbone
  Vector backbone: pcDNA
  Vector type: Mammalian Expression
Growth in bacteria
  Bacterial resistance: Ampicillin, 100 μg/mL
  Growth temperature: 37°C
  Growth strain: DH5alpha
  Copy number: High Copy
Gene/Insert
  Gene/Insert name: FLNA
  Species: M. musculus (mouse)
  Entrez Gene: Flna (a.k.a. ABP-280, Dilp2, F730004A14Rik, Fln1, GENA 379, filamin-1)
  Tag / fusion protein: MYC (N terminal on insert)
  Cloning method: Ligation Independent Cloning
Terms and licenses: Academic/Nonprofit Terms; Industry Terms: Not Available to Industry
How to cite: pcDNA 3.3 N-MYC FLNA was a gift from Sheng-cai Lin (Addgene plasmid # 227876 ; http://n2t.net/addgene:227876 ; RRID:Addgene_227876)
